>Addgene plasmid #125561 | hRad51(S208E-A209D)–Cas9(D10A) | addgene full sequence | sequence record 244209 | Addgene NGS Result
ATATGCCAAGTACGCCCCCTATTGACGTCAATGACGGTAAATGGCCCGCCTGGCATTATGCCCAGTACAT
GACCTTATGGGACTTTCCTACTTGGCAGTACATCTACGTATTAGTCATCGCTATTACCATGGTGATGCGG
TTTTGGCAGTACATCAATGGGCGTGGATAGCGGTTTGACTCACGGGGATTTCCAAGTCTCCACCCCATTG
ACGTCAATGGGAGTTTGTTTTGGCACCAAAATCAACGGGACTTTCCAAAATGTCGTAACAACTCCGCCCC
ATTGACGCAAATGGGCGGTAGGCGTGTACGGTGGGAGGTCTATATAAGCAGAGCTGGTTTAGTGAACCGT
CAGATCCGCTAGAGATCCGCGGCCGCTAATACGACTCACTATAGGGAGAGCCGCCACCATGGCCCCAAAG
AAGAAGCGGAAGGTCGGTATCCACGGAGTCCCAGCAGCCGCGATGCAGATGCAGTTGGAAGCGAATGCAG
ATACTAGTGTCGAGGAAGAGTCATTTGGCCCGCAACCCATCTCGCGTTTAGAGCAATGTGGCATCAATGC
AAACGATGTGAAAAAATTAGAGGAAGCTGGATTCCACACGGTCGAAGCGGTCGCATACGCACCGAAAAAA
GAGCTGATCAACATCAAAGGCATCAGCGAGGCGAAAGCCGATAAGATTCTTGCAGAGGCGGCGAAATTAG
TTCCCATGGGATTTACGACGGCGACTGAGTTCCATCAACGTCGTTCCGAGATCATTCAAATCACGACCGG
AAGCAAGGAGTTGGATAAACTGCTTCAAGGAGGCATCGAAACTGGCTCGATCACTGAAATGTTTGGAGAG
TTTCGTACTGGCAAAACCCAGATCTGCCACACATTGGCCGTCACTTGCCAGCTTCCGATCGATCGTGGTG
GGGGCGAGGGGAAGGCCATGTACATTGATACTGAGGGGACGTTTCGTCCCGAACGCCTTCTTGCGGTGGC
AGAGCGTTACGGCTTGTCAGGGTCTGATGTTCTTGACAATGTTGCCTATGCTCGCGCATTTAATACCGAC
CACCAGACGCAGCTTCTGTACCAAGCAGAGGACATGATGGTAGAGTCTCGTTACGCTTTATTGATTGTTG
ACTCAGCAACAGCGTTGTACCGCACAGATTATTCTGGGCGCGGCGAATTGTCGGCACGCCAAATGCATTT
AGCCCGCTTTTTGCGTATGTTGCTGCGCCTTGCAGACGAATTTGGGGTGGCTGTGGTGATCACCAACCAA
GTTGTAGCACAGGTGGACGGTGCCGCTATGTTTGCCGCTGATCCGAAAAAACCCATCGGAGGGAATATTA
TCGCACATGCATCGACAACTCGCTTATATCTGCGTAAGGGCCGTGGAGAAACACGCATCTGCAAAATCTA
TGACTCCCCATGCCTGCCGGAGGCGGAAGCCATGTTCGCAATTAACGCAGATGGCGTAGGGGACGCCAAA
GATTCTGGTGGTTCTTCTGGTGGTTCTAGCGGCAGCGAGACTCCCGGGACCTCAGAGTCCGCCACACCCG
AAAGTTCTGGTGGTTCTTCTGGTGGTTCTGACAAGAAGTACAGCATCGGCCTGGCCATCGGCACCAACTC
TGTGGGCTGGGCCGTGATCACCGACGAGTACAAGGTGCCCAGCAAGAAATTCAAGGTGCTGGGCAACACC
GACCGGCACAGCATCAAGAAGAACCTGATCGGAGCCCTGCTGTTCGACAGCGGCGAAACAGCCGAGGCCA
CCCGGCTGAAGAGAACCGCCAGAAGAAGATACACCAGACGGAAGAACCGGATCTGCTATCTGCAAGAGAT
CTTCAGCAACGAGATGGCCAAGGTGGACGACAGCTTCTTCCACAGACTGGAAGAGTCCTTCCTGGTGGAA
GAGGATAAGAAGCACGAGCGGCACCCCATCTTCGGCAACATCGTGGACGAGGTGGCCTACCACGAGAAGT
ACCCCACCATCTACCACCTGAGAAAGAAACTGGTGGACAGCACCGACAAGGCCGACCTGCGGCTGATCTA
TCTGGCCCTGGCCCACATGATCAAGTTCCGGGGCCACTTCCTGATCGAGGGCGACCTGAACCCCGACAAC
AGCGACGTGGACAAGCTGTTCATCCAGCTGGTGCAGACCTACAACCAGCTGTTCGAGGAAAACCCCATCA
ACGCCAGCGGCGTGGACGCCAAGGCCATCCTGTCTGCCAGACTGAGCAAGAGCAGACGGCTGGAAAATCT
GATCGCCCAGCTGCCCGGCGAGAAGAAGAATGGCCTGTTCGGAAACCTGATTGCCCTGAGCCTGGGCCTG
ACCCCCAACTTCAAGAGCAACTTCGACCTGGCCGAGGATGCCAAACTGCAGCTGAGCAAGGACACCTACG
ACGACGACCTGGACAACCTGCTGGCCCAGATCGGCGACCAGTACGCCGACCTGTTTCTGGCCGCCAAGAA
CCTGTCCGACGCCATCCTGCTGAGCGACATCCTGAGAGTGAACACCGAGATCACCAAGGCCCCCCTGAGC
GCCTCTATGATCAAGAGATACGACGAGCACCACCAGGACCTGACCCTGCTGAAAGCTCTCGTGCGGCAGC
AGCTGCCTGAGAAGTACAAAGAGATTTTCTTCGACCAGAGCAAGAACGGCTACGCCGGCTACATTGACGG
CGGAGCCAGCCAGGAAGAGTTCTACAAGTTCATCAAGCCCATCCTGGAAAAGATGGACGGCACCGAGGAA
CTGCTCGTGAAGCTGAACAGAGAGGACCTGCTGCGGAAGCAGCGGACCTTCGACAACGGCAGCATCCCCC
ACCAGATCCACCTGGGAGAGCTGCACGCCATTCTGCGGCGGCAGGAAGATTTTTACCCATTCCTGAAGGA
CAACCGGGAAAAGATCGAGAAGATCCTGACCTTCCGCATACCCTACTACGTGGGCCCTCTGGCCAGGGGA
AACAGCAGATTCGCCTGGATGACCAGAAAGAGCGAGGAAACCATCACCCCCTGGAACTTCGAGGAAGTGG
TGGACAAGGGCGCTTCCGCCCAGAGCTTCATCGAGCGGATGACCAACTTCGATAAGAACCTGCCCAACGA
GAAGGTGCTGCCCAAGCACAGCCTGCTGTACGAGTACTTCACCGTGTATAACGAGCTGACCAAAGTGAAA
TACGTGACCGAGGGAATGAGAAAGCCCGCCTTCCTGAGCGGCGAGCAGAAAAAGGCCATCGTGGACCTGC
TGTTCAAGACCAACCGGAAAGTGACCGTGAAGCAGCTGAAAGAGGACTACTTCAAGAAAATCGAGTGCTT
CGACTCCGTGGAAATCTCCGGCGTGGAAGATCGGTTCAACGCCTCCCTGGGCACATACCACGATCTGCTG
AAAATTATCAAGGACAAGGACTTCCTGGACAATGAGGAAAACGAGGACATTCTGGAAGATATCGTGCTGA
CCCTGACACTGTTTGAGGACAGAGAGATGATCGAGGAACGGCTGAAAACCTATGCCCACCTGTTCGACGA
CAAAGTGATGAAGCAGCTGAAGCGGCGGAGATACACCGGCTGGGGCAGGCTGAGCCGGAAGCTGATCAAC
GGCATCCGGGACAAGCAGTCCGGCAAGACAATCCTGGATTTCCTGAAGTCCGACGGCTTCGCCAACAGAA
ACTTCATGCAGCTGATCCACGACGACAGCCTGACCTTTAAAGAGGACATCCAGAAAGCCCAGGTGTCCGG
CCAGGGCGATAGCCTGCACGAGCACATTGCCAATCTGGCCGGCAGCCCCGCCATTAAGAAGGGCATCCTG
CAGACAGTGAAGGTGGTGGACGAGCTCGTGAAAGTGATGGGCCGGCACAAGCCCGAGAACATCGTGATCG
AAATGGCCAGAGAGAACCAGACCACCCAGAAGGGACAGAAGAACAGCCGCGAGAGAATGAAGCGGATCGA
AGAGGGCATCAAAGAGCTGGGCAGCCAGATCCTGAAAGAACACCCCGTGGAAAACACCCAGCTGCAGAAC
GAGAAGCTGTACCTGTACTACCTGCAGAATGGGCGGGATATGTACGTGGACCAGGAACTGGACATCAACC
GGCTGTCCGACTACGATGTGGACCATATCGTGCCTCAGAGCTTTCTGAAGGACGACTCCATCGACAACAA
GGTGCTGACCAGAAGCGACAAGAACCGGGGCAAGAGCGACAACGTGCCCTCCGAAGAGGTCGTGAAGAAG
ATGAAGAACTACTGGCGGCAGCTGCTGAACGCCAAGCTGATTACCCAGAGAAAGTTCGACAATCTGACCA
AGGCCGAGAGAGGCGGCCTGAGCGAACTGGATAAGGCCGGCTTCATCAAGAGACAGCTGGTGGAAACCCG
GCAGATCACAAAGCACGTGGCACAGATCCTGGACTCCCGGATGAACACTAAGTACGACGAGAATGACAAG
CTGATCCGGGAAGTGAAAGTGATCACCCTGAAGTCCAAGCTGGTGTCCGATTTCCGGAAGGATTTCCAGT
TTTACAAAGTGCGCGAGATCAACAACTACCACCACGCCCACGACGCCTACCTGAACGCCGTCGTGGGAAC
CGCCCTGATCAAAAAGTACCCTAAGCTGGAAAGCGAGTTCGTGTACGGCGACTACAAGGTGTACGACGTG
CGGAAGATGATCGCCAAGAGCGAGCAGGAAATCGGCAAGGCTACCGCCAAGTACTTCTTCTACAGCAACA
TCATGAACTTTTTCAAGACCGAGATTACCCTGGCCAACGGCGAGATCCGGAAGCGGCCTCTGATCGAGAC
AAACGGCGAAACCGGGGAGATCGTGTGGGATAAGGGCCGGGATTTTGCCACCGTGCGGAAAGTGCTGAGC
ATGCCCCAAGTGAATATCGTGAAAAAGACCGAGGTGCAGACAGGCGGCTTCAGCAAAGAGTCTATCCTGC
CCAAGAGGAACAGCGATAAGCTGATCGCCAGAAAGAAGGACTGGGACCCTAAGAAGTACGGCGGCTTCGA
CAGCCCCACCGTGGCCTATTCTGTGCTGGTGGTGGCCAAAGTGGAAAAGGGCAAGTCCAAGAAACTGAAG
AGTGTGAAAGAGCTGCTGGGGATCACCATCATGGAAAGAAGCAGCTTCGAGAAGAATCCCATCGACTTTC
TGGAAGCCAAGGGCTACAAAGAAGTGAAAAAGGACCTGATCATCAAGCTGCCTAAGTACTCCCTGTTCGA
GCTGGAAAACGGCCGGAAGAGAATGCTGGCCTCTGCCGGCGAACTGCAGAAGGGAAACGAACTGGCCCTG
CCCTCCAAATATGTGAACTTCCTGTACCTGGCCAGCCACTATGAGAAGCTGAAGGGCTCCCCCGAGGATA
ATGAGCAGAAACAGCTGTTTGTGGAACAGCACAAGCACTACCTGGACGAGATCATCGAGCAGATCAGCGA
GTTCTCCAAGAGAGTGATCCTGGCCGACGCTAATCTGGACAAAGTGCTGTCCGCCTACAACAAGCACCGG
GATAAGCCCATCAGAGAGCAGGCCGAGAATATCATCCACCTGTTTACCCTGACCAATCTGGGAGCCCCTG
CCGCCTTCAAGTACTTTGACACCACCATCGACCGGAAGAGGTACACCAGCACCAAAGAGGTGCTGGACGC
CACCCTGATCCACCAGAGCATCACCGGCCTGTACGAGACACGGATCGACCTGTCTCAGCTGGGAGGCGAC
AAAAGGCCGGCGGCCACGAAAAAGGCCGGCCAGGCAAAAAAGAAAAAGTGACCGGTCATCATCACCATCA
CCATTGAGTTTAAACCCGCTGATCAGCCTCGACTGTGCCTTCTAGTTGCCAGCCATCTGTTGTTTGCCCC
TCCCCCGTGCCTTCCTTGACCCTGGAAGGTGCCACTCCCACTGTCCTTTCCTAATAAAATGAGGAAATTG
CATCGCATTGTCTGAGTAGGTGTCATTCTATTCTGGGGGGTGGGGTGGGGCAGGACAGCAAGGGGGAGGA
TTGGGAAGACAATAGCAGGCATGCTGGGGATGCGGTGGGCTCTATGGCTTCTGAGGCGGAAAGAACCAGC
TGGGGCTCGATACCGTCGACCTCTAGCTAGAGCTTGGCGTAATCATGGTCATAGCTGTTTCCTGTGTGAA
ATTGTTATCCGCTCACAATTCCACACAACATACGAGCCGGAAGCATAAAGTGTAAAGCCTAGGGTGCCTA
ATGAGTGAGCTAACTCACATTAATTGCGTTGCGCTCACTGCCCGCTTTCCAGTCGGGAAACCTGTCGTGC
CAGCTGCATTAATGAATCGGCCAACGCGCGGGGAGAGGCGGTTTGCGTATTGGGCGCTCTTCCGCTTCCT
CGCTCACTGACTCGCTGCGCTCGGTCGTTCGGCTGCGGCGAGCGGTATCAGCTCACTCAAAGGCGGTAAT
ACGGTTATCCACAGAATCAGGGGATAACGCAGGAAAGAACATGTGAGCAAAAGGCCAGCAAAAGGCCAGG
AACCGTAAAAAGGCCGCGTTGCTGGCGTTTTTCCATAGGCTCCGCCCCCCTGACGAGCATCACAAAAATC
GACGCTCAAGTCAGAGGTGGCGAAACCCGACAGGACTATAAAGATACCAGGCGTTTCCCCCTGGAAGCTC
CCTCGTGCGCTCTCCTGTTCCGACCCTGCCGCTTACCGGATACCTGTCCGCCTTTCTCCCTTCGGGAAGC
GTGGCGCTTTCTCATAGCTCACGCTGTAGGTATCTCAGTTCGGTGTAGGTCGTTCGCTCCAAGCTGGGCT
GTGTGCACGAACCCCCCGTTCAGCCCGACCGCTGCGCCTTATCCGGTAACTATCGTCTTGAGTCCAACCC
GGTAAGACACGACTTATCGCCACTGGCAGCAGCCACTGGTAACAGGATTAGCAGAGCGAGGTATGTAGGC
GGTGCTACAGAGTTCTTGAAGTGGTGGCCTAACTACGGCTACACTAGAAGAACAGTATTTGGTATCTGCG
CTCTGCTGAAGCCAGTTACCTTCGGAAAAAGAGTTGGTAGCTCTTGATCCGGCAAACAAACCACCGCTGG
TAGCGGTGGTTTTTTTGTTTGCAAGCAGCAGATTACGCGCAGAAAAAAAGGATCTCAAGAAGATCCTTTG
ATCTTTTCTACGGGGTCTGACGCTCAGTGGAACGAAAACTCACGTTAAGGGATTTTGGTCATGAGATTAT
CAAAAAGGATCTTCACCTAGATCCTTTTAAATTAAAAATGAAGTTTTAAATCAATCTAAAGTATATATGA
GTAAACTTGGTCTGACAGTTACCAATGCTTAATCAGTGAGGCACCTATCTCAGCGATCTGTCTATTTCGT
TCATCCATAGTTGCCTGACTCCCCGTCGTGTAGATAACTACGATACGGGAGGGCTTACCATCTGGCCCCA
GTGCTGCAATGATACCGCGAGACCCACGCTCACCGGCTCCAGATTTATCAGCAATAAACCAGCCAGCCGG
AAGGGCCGAGCGCAGAAGTGGTCCTGCAACTTTATCCGCCTCCATCCAGTCTATTAATTGTTGCCGGGAA
GCTAGAGTAAGTAGTTCGCCAGTTAATAGTTTGCGCAACGTTGTTGCCATTGCTACAGGCATCGTGGTGT
CACGCTCGTCGTTTGGTATGGCTTCATTCAGCTCCGGTTCCCAACGATCAAGGCGAGTTACATGATCCCC
CATGTTGTGCAAAAAAGCGGTTAGCTCCTTCGGTCCTCCGATCGTTGTCAGAAGTAAGTTGGCCGCAGTG
TTATCACTCATGGTTATGGCAGCACTGCATAATTCTCTTACTGTCATGCCATCCGTAAGATGCTTTTCTG
TGACTGGTGAGTACTCAACCAAGTCATTCTGAGAATAGTGTATGCGGCGACCGAGTTGCTCTTGCCCGGC
GTCAATACGGGATAATACCGCGCCACATAGCAGAACTTTAAAAGTGCTCATCATTGGAAAACGTTCTTCG
GGGCGAAAACTCTCAAGGATCTTACCGCTGTTGAGATCCAGTTCGATGTAACCCACTCGTGCACCCAACT
GATCTTCAGCATCTTTTACTTTCACCAGCGTTTCTGGGTGAGCAAAAACAGGAAGGCAAAATGCCGCAAA
AAAGGGAATAAGGGCGACACGGAAATGTTGAATACTCATACTCTTCCTTTTTCAATATTATTGAAGCATT
TATCAGGGTTATTGTCTCATGAGCGGATACATATTTGAATGTATTTAGAAAAATAAACAAATAGGGGTTC
CGCGCACATTTCCCCGAAAAGTGCCACCTGACGTCGACGGATCGGGAGATCGATCTCCCGATCCCCTAGG
GTCGACTCTCAGTACAATCTGCTCTGATGCCGCATAGTTAAGCCAGTATCTGCTCCCTGCTTGTGTGTTG
GAGGTCGCTGAGTAGTGCGCGAGCAAAATTTAAGCTACAACAAGGCAAGGCTTGACCGACAATTGCATGA
AGAATCTGCTTAGGGTTAGGCGTTTTGCGCTGCTTCGCGATGTACGGGCCAGATATACGCGTTGACATTG
ATTATTGACTAGTTATTAATAGTAATCAATTACGGGGTCATTAGTTCATAGCCCATATATGGAGTTCCGC
GTTACATAACTTACGGTAAATGGCCCGCCTGGCTGACCGCCCAACGACCCCCGCCCATTGACGTCAATAA
TGACGTATGTTCCCATAGTAACGCCAATAGGGACTTTCCATTGACGTCAATGGGTGGAGTATTTACGGTA
AACTGCCCACTTGGCAGTACATCAAGTGTATC
Features (pLannotate 1.2.2; 19 found; start..end, strand, type, name):
    132..335     +  promoter       CMV promoter: human cytomegalovirus (CMV) immediate early promoter
    377..395     +  promoter       T7 promoter: promoter for bacteriophage T7 RNA polymerase
    460..1473    +  CDS            RAD51: RAD51_HUMAN - Also known as RAD51A, RECA. Experimental evidence at protein level: Swiss-Prot protein existence level 1. Plays an important role in homologous strand exchange, a key step in DNA repair through homologous recombination (HR) (PubMed:28575658). Binds to single and double-stranded DNA and exhibits DNA-dependent ATPase activity. Catalyzes the recognition of homology and strand exchange between homologous DNA partners to form a joint molecule between a processed DNA break and the repair template. Binds to single-stranded DNA in an ATP-dependent manner to form nucleoprotein filaments w
   1474..1569    +  CDS            ABE(7.10) (fragment): adenine base editor comprising wild-type E. coli TadA fused to the evolved TadA*(7.10) mutant (Gaudelli et al., 2017)
   1570..3285    +  CDS            Cas9(N): N-terminal portion of Streptococcus pyogenes Cas9 (Zetsche et al., 2015)
   3172..5670    +  CDS            Cas9(C): C-terminal portion of Streptococcus pyogenes Cas9 (Zetsche et al., 2015)
   5671..5718    +  CDS            nucleoplasmin NLS: bipartite nuclear localization signal from nucleoplasmin
   5773..5997    +  polyA_signal   bGH poly(A) signal: bovine growth hormone polyadenylation signal
   6001..6022    +  promoter       SV40 promoter (fragment): SV40 enhancer and early promoter
   6027..6043    +  misc_feature   MCS (fragment): pBluescript multiple cloning site
   6092..6108    -  protein_bind   lac operator: The lac repressor binds to the lac operator to inhibit transcription in E. coli. This inhibition can be relieved by adding lactose or isopropyl-β-D-thiogalactopyranoside (IPTG). lac repressor encoded by lacI
   6116..6146    -  promoter       lac promoter: promoter for the E. coli lac operon
   6161..6182    -  protein_bind   CAP binding site: CAP binding activates transcription in the presence of cAMP. E. coli catabolite activator protein
   6195..6287    -  CDS            lacI (fragment): lac repressor; lacI; The lac repressor binds to the lac operator to inhibit transcription in E. coli. This inhibition can be relieved by adding lactose or isopropyl-β-D-thiogalactopyranoside (IPTG).
   6470..7058    -  rep_origin     ori: high-copy-number ColE1/pMB1/pBR322/pUC origin of replication
   7229..8089    -  CDS            AmpR: β-lactamase; bla; confers resistance to ampicillin, carbenicillin, and related antibiotics
   8090..8194    -  promoter       AmpR promoter: bla
   8265..8309    -  misc_feature   bom (fragment): basis of mobility region from pBR322
   8464..131     +  enhancer       CMV enhancer (across the origin): human cytomegalovirus immediate early enhancer
