[The description below was written by a language model from this plasmid's Addgene catalogue record and pLannotate feature annotations shown in this document.]
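Description:
hRad51(S208E-A209D)–Cas9(D10A), also called RDN, is an 8.7 kb mammalian expression and CRISPR plasmid built on a CMV-promoter backbone. It is propagated in E. coli through a high-copy ColE1/pUC-type origin and selected with ampicillin via the β-lactamase gene and its native promoter. The remaining bacterial annotations (lac promoter and operator, CAP site, and short lacI, bom, SV40 promoter and MCS fragments) appear to be cloning-vector remnants with no evident role in the payload. No mammalian selection marker and no guide RNA cassette are annotated, so a guide would presumably have to be supplied from a separate construct.

The payload is a single open reading frame driven by the CMV immediate-early enhancer and promoter, with a T7 promoter lying just upstream of the coding sequence. Human RAD51 carrying the S208E and A209D substitutions sits at the N-terminus. It is followed by a short segment of about 96 bp that the annotation tool matched to a base-editor fragment; given its position and length this is most likely a shared linker rather than any deaminase sequence. Next comes full-length Streptococcus pyogenes Cas9, annotated as overlapping N- and C-terminal portions, which the record describes as the D10A nickase. A C-terminal bipartite nucleoplasmin NLS directs nuclear import, and a bGH polyadenylation signal terminates the transcript.

RAD51 is the strand-exchange protein central to homologous recombination, and fusing it to a nickase that cuts only one DNA strand is intended to promote homology-directed repair at a target site without generating double-stranded breaks. The record does not state the functional effect of the two RAD51 substitutions.
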