Addgene plasmid #125561: hRad51(S208E-A209D)–Cas9(D10A)
Purpose: Expresses the hRad51(S208E-A209D)–Cas9(D10A) fusion construct in mammalian cells under CMV promoter
Depositing lab: David Liu. Depositing organization: Broad Institute. Publication: Development of hRad51-Cas9 nickase fusions that mediate HDR without double-stranded breaks. Rees HA, Yeh WH, Liu DR. Nat Commun. 2019 May 17;10(1):2212. doi: 10.1038/s41467-019-09983-4. PubMed 31101808.
Backbone
  Vector backbone: CMV
  Backbone size w/o insert (bp): 3300
  Total vector size (bp): 8712
  Vector type: Mammalian Expression, CRISPR
Growth in bacteria
  Bacterial resistance: Ampicillin, 100 μg/mL
  Growth temperature: 37°C
  Growth strain: DH5alpha
  Copy number: Unknown
Gene/Insert
  Gene/Insert name: Rad51(S208E A209D)–Cas9(D10A) (alt name: RDN)
  Species: H. sapiens (human)
  Entrez Gene: RAD51 (a.k.a. BRCC5, FANCR, HRAD51, HsRad51, HsT16930, MRMV2, RAD51A, RECA)
Terms and licenses: Academic/Nonprofit Terms; Industry Terms: Not Available to Industry
How to cite: hRad51(S208E-A209D)–Cas9(D10A) was a gift from David Liu (Addgene plasmid # 125561 ; http://n2t.net/addgene:125561 ; RRID:Addgene_125561)
